Addgene plasmid #24656: 2F+NFE2
Depositing lab: Yaacov Ben-David. Depositing organization: Sunnybrook Health Sciences Centre. Publication: Retroviral integration within the Fli-2 locus results in inactivation of the erythroid transcription factor NF-E2 in Friend erythroleukemias: evidence that NF-E2 is essential for globin expression. Lu SJ, Rowan S, Bani MR, Ben-David Y. Proc Natl Acad Sci U S A. 1994 Aug 30. 91(18):8398-402. 10.1073/pnas.91.18.8398 PubMed 8078893.
Backbone
  Vector backbone: pEF-BOS
  Backbone size w/o insert (bp): 5800
  Vector type: Mammalian Expression
Growth in bacteria
  Bacterial resistance: Ampicillin, 100 μg/mL
  Growth temperature: 37°C
  Growth strain: DH5alpha
  Copy number: High Copy
Gene/Insert
  Gene/Insert name: p45 NFE2
  Species: M. musculus (mouse)
  Entrez Gene: Nfe2 (a.k.a. NF-E2, NF-E2/P45, p45, p45NFE2, p45nf-e2)
  Cloning method: Restriction Enzyme
  Sequencing primers: 5′ EF-1a Forward
Terms and licenses: Academic/Nonprofit Terms; Industry Terms: Not Available to Industry
How to cite: 2F+NFE2 was a gift from Yaacov Ben-David (Addgene plasmid # 24656 ; http://n2t.net/addgene:24656 ; RRID:Addgene_24656)
