[The description below was written by a language model from this plasmid's Addgene catalogue record.]
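Description:
2F+NFE2 is a mammalian expression plasmid built on the pEF-BOS backbone (about 5.8 kb without insert) that carries the mouse Nfe2 gene encoding the p45 subunit of the erythroid transcription factor NF-E2. It is maintained in E. coli as a high-copy plasmid under ampicillin selection. The record does not list a promoter explicitly, but pEF-BOS is a vector that drives inserts from the strong, broadly active human EF-1α promoter, and the listed EF-1a forward sequencing primer is consistent with the p45 coding sequence sitting downstream of that promoter. The insert was introduced by restriction enzyme cloning. The insert size, the cloning sites used, any epitope tags, and any mammalian selection marker are not stated, and no feature table is available to confirm the origin of replication, polyadenylation signal or other backbone elements.

p45 NF-E2 is a basic leucine zipper protein that pairs with small Maf partners to activate erythroid and megakaryocytic genes, including the globin genes. The associated publication concerns Friend erythroleukemia cells in which retroviral integration at the Fli-2 locus inactivates NF-E2, and presents evidence that NF-E2 is essential for globin expression. This suggests the construct serves to express p45 in mammalian cells, for example to restore NF-E2 activity in deficient erythroleukemia lines and test rescue of globin expression, although the record itself does not spell out the intended use. The meaning of the "2F" part of the name is also not explained.
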