>Addgene plasmid #24656 | 2F+NFE2 | addgene partial sequence | sequence record 30655 | 24656 with EF1a-fwd
GTGTCGTGAGGATTCTCTAGAGCGGCCGCCTCGAGACCGCCGGTGCGCCCGCTTCTACCGGGGCCAACCG
GTGCTCCGCGCCCAGCCATGGCCCGGGGGCGGGGCTCGGCCCTCAGTAGTACTCAGAGGCAGCGCTCAGC
GCCCAGGAGGTGTCAGCTCTGACCCAGCCTCTCAGGGACACTACCCGCAGCCTCATCTCTCTCCCCGCCG
GGCTTGGAATCCGCCACAGGTGCCTGAAAGGTTGCAGGAATCCTTTGTGCTTGTGGAGACCTGGGGCCAT
CAGCTGGCACAGTAGGATGCCCCCGTGTCCTCCTCAGCAGAACAGGAACAGGTTATCACAGCTGCCTGTT
GGGGAGCTTGGAGAGATGGAACTGACTTGGCAAGAGATCATGTCCATTACTGAGCTGCAGGGTCTAAATG
TTCCAAGTGAGACATCTTTTGAGCCTCAAGCACCCACCCCATACCCTGGGCCACTGCCACCTCCAACATA
TTGCCCCTGTTCAATTCATCCAGATGCAGGCTTCTCCCTTCCCCCACCATCTTATGAGCTCCCAGCATCT
ACTCCCCATGTCCCAGAACTACCATACTCCTATGGTAATGTAGCTATACCAGTGTCAAAGCCACTTACCC
TTTCAGGCCTGCTCAATGAGCCCCTCCCAGACCACTTAGCTCTCCTGGACATTGGGCTGCCAGTGGGGCA
ACCCAAG
